Addgene plasmid #183387: pET28_redesigned_Caspase-4_ANR261ENP_D315H_M318K_T352K_enzymatic domain
Purpose: Overexpression of catalytic domain of inflammatory caspase in bacteria
Depositing lab: Jonathan Kagan. Depositing organization: Boston Children's Hospital. Publication: Evolution-inspired redesign of the LPS receptor caspase-4 into an interleukin-1beta converting enzyme. Devant P, Cao A, Kagan JC. Sci Immunol. 2021 Aug 10;6(62). doi: 10.1126/sciimmunol.abh3567. PubMed 34734155.
Backbone
  Vector backbone: pET28a
  Backbone size w/o insert (bp): 5400
  Vector type: Bacterial Expression
Growth in bacteria
  Bacterial resistance: Kanamycin, 50 μg/mL
  Growth temperature: 37°C
  Growth strain: DH5alpha
  Copy number: High Copy
Gene/Insert
  Gene/Insert name: redesigned Caspase-4 (AA94-377) (alt name: Caspase-4 quadruple mutant)
  Species: H. sapiens (human)
  Insert size (bp): 1000
  Mutation: ANR261ENP, D315H, M318K, T352K
  Entrez Gene: CASP4 (a.k.a. ICE(rel)II, ICEREL-II, ICH-2, Mih1, Mih1/TX, TX)
  Promoter: T7
  Tag / fusion protein: His-TEV (N terminal on insert)
  Cloning method: Restriction Enzyme; 5′ cloning site BamHI (not destroyed); 3′ cloning site EcoRI (not destroyed)
  Sequencing primers: 5′ T7-fwd; 3′ T7-term
Terms and licenses: Academic/Nonprofit Terms; Industry Terms: Not Available to Industry
How to cite: pET28_redesigned_Caspase-4_ANR261ENP_D315H_M318K_T352K_enzymatic domain was a gift from Jonathan Kagan (Addgene plasmid # 183387 ; http://n2t.net/addgene:183387 ; RRID:Addgene_183387)
