[The description below was written by a language model from this plasmid's Addgene catalogue record and pLannotate feature annotations shown in this document.]
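Description:
pET28_redesigned_Caspase-4_ANR261ENP_D315H_M318K_T352K_enzymatic domain is a bacterial expression plasmid built on the pET28a backbone for overproducing the catalytic domain of an engineered human inflammatory caspase in E. coli. It is selected with kanamycin through the aminoglycoside phosphotransferase (KanR) gene and replicates from a ColE1/pBR322-type origin. The feature table also annotates the rop gene (split across the numbering origin) and the bom mobility region typical of pBR322-derived backbones, although the catalogue lists the plasmid as high copy. An f1 origin is present as well. Short hits to TcR, an AmpR promoter fragment and a solubility-tag fragment appear to be backbone remnants picked up by automated annotation rather than functional parts.

The insert, cloned between BamHI and EcoRI, encodes residues 94–377 of human caspase-4 (CASP4). This is the enzymatic domain without the N-terminal region, and it carries the substitutions ANR261ENP, D315H, M318K and T352K, a combination the record calls the caspase-4 quadruple mutant. Expression is driven by the T7 promoter under control of an adjacent lac operator, with the T7 gene 10 ribosome binding site upstream and the T7 terminator downstream. The plasmid-borne lacI gene supplies repressor, so transcription is IPTG-inducible in hosts that provide T7 RNA polymerase. The protein carries an N-terminal His tag followed by the vector's thrombin site and a TEV protease site, allowing affinity purification and tag removal. A His-coding segment is also annotated downstream of the insert, but the record does not indicate whether it is translated. According to the associated publication title, the mutations belong to an evolution-inspired redesign of this LPS receptor into an interleukin-1β converting enzyme, so the plasmid's use is producing recombinant enzyme.
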