Features (pLannotate 1.2.2; 23 found; start..end, strand, type, name):
      1..184     -  CDS            rop (fragment): Rop protein, which maintains plasmids at low copy number; rop
    201..581     +  CDS            YPB1_ECOLX: Protein predicted: Swiss-Prot protein existence level 4. From Escherichia coli.
    653..944     -  CDS            TcR (fragment): tetracycline efflux protein; tet; confers resistance to tetracycline
    959..980     -  protein_bind   CAP binding site: CAP binding activates transcription in the presence of cAMP. E. coli catabolite activator protein
    993..2075    -  CDS            lacI: lac repressor; lacI; The lac repressor binds to the lac operator to inhibit transcription in E. coli. This inhibition can be relieved by adding lactose or isopropyl-β-D-thiogalactopyranoside (IPTG).
   2076..2153    -  promoter       lacI promoter: lacI
   2161..2440    -  CDS            TcR (fragment): tetracycline efflux protein; tet; confers resistance to tetracycline
   2462..2480    +  promoter       T7 promoter: promoter for bacteriophage T7 RNA polymerase
   2481..2505    +  protein_bind   lac operator: The lac repressor binds to the lac operator to inhibit transcription in E. coli. This inhibition can be relieved by adding lactose or isopropyl-β-D-thiogalactopyranoside (IPTG). lac repressor encoded by lacI
   2520..2542    +  RBS            RBS: efficient ribosome binding site from bacteriophage T7 gene 10 (Olins and Rangwala, 1989)
   2561..2577    +  CDS            capTEV™ (fragment): composite tag for in vivo biotinylation, TEV protease cleavage, and 6xHis tagging
   2588..2605    +  CDS            thrombin site: thrombin recognition and cleavage site
   2612..2632    +  CDS            TEV site: tobacco etch virus (TEV) protease recognition and cleavage site
   2639..3490    +  CDS            CASP4 (fragment): CASP4_HUMAN - Also known as ICH2 From Homo sapiens (Human).
   3534..3551    +  CDS            9xHis (fragment): 9xHis affinity tag
   3561..3610    +  CDS            SET1 (fragment): solubility-enhancement tag derived from T7 phage gene 10B
   3618..3665    +  terminator     T7 terminator: transcription terminator for bacteriophage T7 RNA polymerase
   3702..4130    +  rep_origin     f1 ori (sequence partly withheld): f1 bacteriophage origin of replication; arrow indicates direction of (+) strand synthesis
   4183..4240    +  promoter       AmpR promoter (fragment): bla
   4249..5064    -  CDS            KanR: aminoglycoside phosphotransferase; aph(3')-Ia; confers resistance to kanamycin in bacteria or G418 (Geneticin®) in eukaryotes
   5186..5774    +  rep_origin     ori: high-copy-number ColE1/pMB1/pBR322/pUC origin of replication
   5960..6099    -  misc_feature   bom: basis of mobility region from pBR322
   6201..6300    -  CDS            rop (fragment): Rop protein, which maintains plasmids at low copy number; rop
>Addgene plasmid #183387 | pET28_redesigned_Caspase-4_ANR261ENP_D315H_M318K_T352K_enzymatic domain | addgene full sequence | sequence record 361217 | Addgene Partial NGS Result
TTTCACCGTCATCACCGAAACGCGCGAGGCAGCTGCGGTAAAGCTCATCAGCGTGGTCGTGAAGCGATTC
ACAGATGTCTGCCTGTTCATCCGCGTCCAGCTCGTTGAGTTTCTCCAGAAGCGTTAATGTCTGGCTTCTG
ATAAAGCGGGCCATGTTAAGGGCGGTTTTTTCCTGTTTGGTCACTGATGCCTCCGTGTAAGGGGGATTTC
TGTTCATGGGGGTAATGATACCGATGAAACGAGAGAGGATGCTCACGATACGGGTTACTGATGATGAACA
TGCCCGGTTACTGGAACGTTGTGAGGGTAAACAACTGGCGGTATGGATGCGGCGGGACCAGAGAAAAATC
ACTCAGGGTCAATGCCAGCGCTTCGTTAATACAGATGTAGGTGTTCCACAGGGTAGCCAGCAGCATCCTG
CGATGCAGATCCGGAACATAATGGTGCAGGGCGCTGACTTCCGCGTTTCCAGACTTTACGAAACACGGAA
ACCGAAGACCATTCATGTTGTTGCTCAGGTCGCAGACGTTTTGCAGCAGCAGTCGCTTCACGTTCGCTCG
CGTATCGGTGATTCATTCTGCTAACCAGTAAGGCAACCCCGCCAGCCTAGCCGGGTCCTCAACGACAGGA
GCACGATCATGCGCACCCGTGGGGCCGCCATGCCGGCGATAATGGCCTGCTTCTCGCCGAAACGTTTGGT
GGCGGGACCAGTGACGAAGGCTTGAGCGAGGGCGTGCAAGATTCCGAATACCGCAAGCGACAGGCCGATC
ATCGTCGCGCTCCAGCGAAAGCGGTCCTCGCCGAAAATGACCCAGAGCGCTGCCGGCACCTGTCCTACGA
GTTGCATGATAAAGAAGACAGTCATAAGTGCGGCGACGATAGTCATGCCCCGCGCCCACCGGAAGGAGCT
GACTGGGTTGAAGGCTCTCAAGGGCATCGGTCGAGATCCCGGTGCCTAATGAGTGAGCTAACTTACATTA
ATTGCGTTGCGCTCACTGCCCGCTTTCCAGTCGGGAAACCTGTCGTGCCAGCTGCATTAATGAATCGGCC
AACGCGCGGGGAGAGGCGGTTTGCGTATTGGGCGCCAGGGTGGTTTTTCTTTTCACCAGTGAGACGGGCA
ACAGCTGATTGCCCTTCACCGCCTGGCCCTGAGAGAGTTGCAGCAAGCGGTCCACGCTGGTTTGCCCCAG
CAGGCGAAAATCCTGTTTGATGGTGGTTAACGGCGGGATATAACATGAGCTGTCTTCGGTATCGTCGTAT
CCCACTACCGAGATATCCGCACCAACGCGCAGCCCGGACTCGGTAATGGCGCGCATTGCGCCCAGCGCCA
TCTGATCGTTGGCAACCAGCATCGCAGTGGGAACGATGCCCTCATTCAGCATTTGCATGGTTTGTTGAAA
ACCGGACATGGCACTCCAGTCGCCTTCCCGTTCCGCTATCGGCTGAATTTGATTGCGAGTGAGATATTTA
TGCCAGCCAGCCAGACGCAGACGCGCCGAGACAGAACTTAATGGGCCCGCTAACAGCGCGATTTGCTGGT
GACCCAATGCGACCAGATGCTCCACGCCCAGTCGCGTACCGTCTTCATGGGAGAAAATAATACTGTTGAT
GGGTGTCTGGTCAGAGACATCAAGAAATAACGCCGGAACATTAGTGCAGGCAGCTTCCACAGCAATGGCA
TCCTGGTCATCCAGCGGATAGTTAATGATCAGCCCACTGACGCGTTGCGCGAGAAGATTGTGCACCGCCG
CTTTACAGGCTTCGACGCCGCTTCGTTCTACCATCGACACCACCACGCTGGCACCCAGTTGATCGGCGCG
AGATTTAATCGCCGCGACAATTTGCGACGGCGCGTGCAGGGCCAGACTGGAGGTGGCAACGCCAATCAGC
AACGACTGTTTGCCCGCCAGTTGTTGTGCCACGCGGTTGGGAATGTAATTCAGCTCCGCCATCGCCGCTT
CCACTTTTTCCCGCGTTTTCGCAGAAACGTGGCTGGCCTGGTTCACCACGCGGGAAACGGTCTGATAAGA
GACACCGGCATACTCTGCGACATCGTATAACGTTACTGGTTTCACATTCACCACCCTGAATTGACTCTCT
TCCGGGCGCTATCATGCCATACCGCGAAAGGTTTTGCGCCATTCGATGGTGTCCGGGATCTCGACGCTCT
CCCTTATGCGACTCCTGCATTAGGAAGCAGCCCAGTAGTAGGTTGAGGCCGTTGAGCACCGCCGCCGCAA
GGAATGGTGCATGCAAGGAGATGGCGCCCAACAGTCCCCCGGCCACGGGGCCTGCCACCATACCCACGCC
GAAACAAGCGCTCATGAGCCCGAAGTGGCGAGCCCGATCTTCCCCATCGGTGATGTCGGCGATATAGGCG
CCAGCAACCGCACCTGTGGCGCCGGTGATGCCGGCCACGATGCGTCCGGCGTAGAGGATCGAGATCTCGA
TCCCGCGAAATTAATACGACTCACTATAGGGGAATTGTGAGCGGATAACAATTCCCCTCTAGAAATAATT
TTGTTTAACTTTAAGAAGGAGATATACCATGGGCAGCAGCCATCATCATCATCATCACAGCAGCGGCCTG
GTGCCGCGCGGCAGCCATATGGAAAACCTGTATTTTCAGGGCGGATCCGCTGGACCACCTGAGTCAGGAG
AATCTACAGATGCCCTCAAGCTTTGTCCTCATGAAGAATTCCTGAGACTATGTAAAGAAAGAGCTGAAGA
GATCTATCCAATAAAGGAGAGAAACAACCGCACACGCCTGGCTCTCATCATATGCAATACAGAGTTTGAC
CATCTGCCTCCGAGGAATGGAGCTGACTTTGACATCACAGGGATGAAGGAGCTACTTGAGGGTCTGGACT
ATAGTGTAGATGTAGAAGAGAATCTGACAGCCAGGGATATGGAGTCAGCGCTGAGGGCATTTGCTACCAG
ACCAGAGCACAAGTCCTCTGACAGCACATTCTTGGTACTCATGTCTCATGGCATCCTGGAGGGAATCTGC
GGAACTGTGCATGATGAGAAAAAACCAGATGTGCTGCTTTATGACACCATCTTCCAGATATTCAACAACC
GCAACTGCCTCAGTCTGAAGGACAAACCCAAGGTCATCATTGTCCAGGCCTGCAGAGGTGAAAACCCGGG
GGAACTGTGGGTCAGAGACTCTCCAGCATCCTTGGAAGTGGCCTCTTCACAGTCATCTGAGAACCTGGAG
GAAGATGCTGTTTACAAGACCCACGTGGAGAAGGACTTCATTGCTTTCTGCTCTTCAACGCCACACAACG
TGTCCTGGAGACACAGCACAAAAGGCTCTATCTTCATCACACAACTCATCACATGCTTCCAGAAATATTC
TTGGTGCTGCCACCTAGAGGAAGTATTTCGGAAGGTACAGCAATCATTTGAAAAACCAAGGGCCAAAGCT
CAAATGCCCACCATAGAACGACTGTCCATGACAAGATATTTCTACCTCTTTCCTGGCAATTGAGAATTCG
AGCTCCGTCGACAAGCTTGCGGCCGCACTCGAGCACCACCACCACCACCACTGAGATCCGGCTGCTAACA
AAGCCCGAAAGGAAGCTGAGTTGGCTGCTGCCACCGCTGAGCAATAACTAGCATAACCCCTTGGGGCCTC
TAAACGGGTCTTGAGGGGTTTTTTGCTGAAAGGAGGAACTATATCCGGATTGGCGAATGGG
[124 nt withheld, positions 3702-3825]
C
[91 nt withheld, positions 3827-3917]
A
[49 nt withheld, positions 3919-3967]
CCTTTGACGTTGGAGTCCACGTTCTTT
[37 nt withheld, positions 3995-4031]
ACCCTATCTCGGTCTATTCTTTTGATTTATAAGGGATTTTGCCGATTTCGGCCTATTGGTTAAAAAATGA
GCTGATTTAACAAAAATTTAACGCGAATTTTAACAAAATATTAACGCTTACAATTTAGGTGGCACTTTTC
GGGGAAATGTGCGCGGAACCCCTATTTGTTTATTTTTCTAAATACATTCAAATATGTATCCGCTCATGAA
TTAATTCTTAGAAAAACTCATCGAGCATCAAATGAAACTGCAATTTATTCATATCAGGATTATCAATACC
ATATTTTTGAAAAAGCCGTTTCTGTAATGAAGGAGAAAACTCACCGAGGCAGTTCCATAGGATGGCAAGA
TCCTGGTATCGGTCTGCGATTCCGACTCGTCCAACATCAATACAACCTATTAATTTCCCCTCGTCAAAAA
TAAGGTTATCAAGTGAGAAATCACCATGAGTGACGACTGAATCCGGTGAGAATGGCAAAAGTTTATGCAT
TTCTTTCCAGACTTGTTCAACAGGCCAGCCATTACGCTCGTCATCAAAATCACTCGCATCAACCAAACCG
TTATTCATTCGTGATTGCGCCTGAGCGAGACGAAATACGCGATCGCTGTTAAAAGGACAATTACAAACAG
GAATCGAATGCAACCGGCGCAGGAACACTGCCAGCGCATCAACAATATTTTCACCTGAATCAGGATATTC
TTCTAATACCTGGAATGCTGTTTTCCCGGGGATCGCAGTGGTGAGTAACCATGCATCATCAGGAGTACGG
ATAAAATGCTTGATGGTCGGAAGAGGCATAAATTCCGTCAGCCAGTTTAGTCTGACCATCTCATCTGTAA
CATCATTGGCAACGCTACCTTTGCCATGTTTCAGAAACAACTCTGGCGCATCGGGCTTCCCATACAATCG
ATAGATTGTCGCACCTGATTGCCCGACATTATCGCGAGCCCATTTATACCCATATAAATCAGCATCCATG
TTGGAATTTAATCGCGGCCTAGAGCAAGACGTTTCCCGTTGAATATGGCTCATAACACCCCTTGTATTAC
TGTTTATGTAAGCAGACAGTTTTATTGTTCATGACCAAAATCCCTTAACGTGAGTTTTCGTTCCACTGAG
CGTCAGACCCCGTAGAAAAGATCAAAGGATCTTCTTGAGATCCTTTTTTTCTGCGCGTAATCTGCTGCTT
GCAAACAAAAAAACCACCGCTACCAGCGGTGGTTTGTTTGCCGGATCAAGAGCTACCAACTCTTTTTCCG
AAGGTAACTGGCTTCAGCAGAGCGCAGATACCAAATACTGTCCTTCTAGTGTAGCCGTAGTTAGGCCACC
ACTTCAAGAACTCTGTAGCACCGCCTACATACCTCGCTCTGCTAATCCTGTTACCAGTGGCTGCTGCCAG
TGGCGATAAGTCGTGTCTTACCGGGTTGGACTCAAGACGATAGTTACCGGATAAGGCGCAGCGGTCGGGC
TGAACGGGGGGTTCGTGCACACAGCCCAGCTTGGAGCGAACGACCTACACCGAACTGAGATACCTACAGC
GTGAGCTATGAGAAAGCGCCACGCTTCCCGAAGGGAGAAAGGCGGACAGGTATCCGGTAAGCGGCAGGGT
CGGAACAGGAGAGCGCACGAGGGAGCTTCCAGGGGGAAACGCCTGGTATCTTTATAGTCCTGTCGGGTTT
CGCCACCTCTGACTTGAGCGTCGATTTTTGTGATGCTCGTCAGGGGGGCGGAGCCTATGGAAAAACGCCA
GCAACGCGGCCTTTTTACGGTTCCTGGCCTTTTGCTGGCCTTTTGCTCACATGTTCTTTCCTGCGTTATC
CCCTGATTCTGTGGATAACCGTATTACCGCCTTTGAGTGAGCTGATACCGCTCGCCGCAGCCGAACGACC
GAGCGCAGCGAGTCAGTGAGCGAGGAAGCGGAAGAGCGCCTGATGCGGTATTTTCTCCTTACGCATCTGT
GCGGTATTTCACACCGCAATGGTGCACTCTCAGTACAATCTGCTCTGATGCCGCATAGTTAAGCCAGTAT
ACACTCCGCTATCGCTACGTGACTGGGTCATGGCTGCGCCCCGACACCCGCCAACACCCGCTGACGCGCC
CTGACGGGCTTGTCTGCTCCCGGCATCCGCTTACAGACAAGCTGTGACCGTCTCCGGGAGCTGCATGTGT
CAGAGGTTTTCACCGTCATCACCGAAACGCGCGAGGCAGCTGCGGTAAAGCTCATCAGCGTGGTCGTGAA
GCGATTCACAGATGTCTGCCTGTTCATCC
